Addgene plasmid #53304: mOrange pHis-//
Purpose: (Empty Backbone) Empty vector to express N-terminal His-mOrange-tagged fusion protein.
Depositing lab: John Lis. Depositing organization: Cornell University. Publication: Comprehensive analysis of RNA-protein interactions by high-throughput sequencing-RNA affinity profiling. Tome JM, Ozer A, Pagano JM, Gheba D, Schroth GP, Lis JT. Nat Methods. 2014 Jun;11(6):683-8. doi: 10.1038/nmeth.2970. Epub 2014 May 8. PubMed 24809628.
Backbone
  Vector backbone: pHis-parallel
  Vector type: Bacterial Expression
  Tag / fusion protein: His (N terminal on backbone); mOrange (N terminal on backbone)
Growth in bacteria
  Bacterial resistance: Ampicillin, 100 μg/mL
  Growth temperature: 37°C
  Growth strain: DH5alpha
  Copy number: Low Copy
Terms and licenses: Academic/Nonprofit Terms; Industry Terms: Not Available to Industry
How to cite: mOrange pHis-// was a gift from John Lis (Addgene plasmid # 53304 ; http://n2t.net/addgene:53304 ; RRID:Addgene_53304)
