[The description below was written by a language model from this plasmid's Addgene catalogue record and pLannotate feature annotations shown in this document.]
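Description:
mOrange pHis-// is an empty bacterial expression backbone built on pHis-parallel, a pET-style T7 vector. It is designed so that a gene of interest can be cloned in to produce a protein carrying an N-terminal His tag followed by the orange fluorescent protein mOrange. The 6,317 nt plasmid is propagated in E. coli under ampicillin selection, with β-lactamase expressed from its own bla promoter. It replicates from a ColE1/pMB1-type origin accompanied by the pBR322 bom region and the rop gene, which restrains copy number and fits the catalogue's low-copy designation. An f1 origin is also present, allowing single-stranded DNA production with helper phage. Short tetracycline-resistance fragments flanking the lacI region are nonfunctional pBR322 remnants.

The expression cassette consists of a T7 promoter with an adjacent lac operator and the strong phage T7 gene 10 ribosome binding site. The reading frame encodes a polyhistidine tag, a TEV protease recognition site and then mOrange. The plasmid-borne lacI gene, driven by its own promoter, supplies repressor, so transcription stays off until IPTG is added in a host that provides T7 RNA polymerase. Because the TEV site lies between the His tag and mOrange, cleavage would remove the affinity tag while leaving the fluorescent protein attached to the fusion partner. Downstream of mOrange, where an insert would presumably be placed, the annotation detects a short second His-like stretch and a small fragment resembling a T7 gene 10B-derived tag just before the T7 terminator. The record does not say whether these are in frame or expressed. The vector suits production and nickel-affinity purification of fluorescently labelled recombinant proteins. The associated work concerns high-throughput profiling of RNA–protein interactions.
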