Features (pLannotate 1.2.2; 21 found; start..end, strand, type, name):
     12..467     +  rep_origin     f1 ori (sequence partly withheld): f1 bacteriophage origin of replication; arrow indicates direction of (+) strand synthesis
    494..598     +  promoter       AmpR promoter: bla
    599..1459    +  CDS            AmpR: β-lactamase; bla; confers resistance to ampicillin, carbenicillin, and related antibiotics
   1630..2218    +  rep_origin     ori: high-copy-number ColE1/pMB1/pBR322/pUC origin of replication
   2404..2546    -  misc_feature   bom: basis of mobility region from pBR322
   2648..2839    -  CDS            rop: Rop protein, which maintains plasmids at low copy number; rop
   2856..3236    +  CDS            YPB1_ECOLX: Protein predicted: Swiss-Prot protein existence level 4. From Escherichia coli.
   3308..3599    -  CDS            TcR (fragment): tetracycline efflux protein; tet; confers resistance to tetracycline
   3614..3635    -  protein_bind   CAP binding site: CAP binding activates transcription in the presence of cAMP. E. coli catabolite activator protein
   3648..4730    -  CDS            lacI: lac repressor; lacI; The lac repressor binds to the lac operator to inhibit transcription in E. coli. This inhibition can be relieved by adding lactose or isopropyl-β-D-thiogalactopyranoside (IPTG).
   4731..4808    -  promoter       lacI promoter: lacI
   4816..5095    -  CDS            TcR (fragment): tetracycline efflux protein; tet; confers resistance to tetracycline
   5117..5135    +  promoter       T7 promoter: promoter for bacteriophage T7 RNA polymerase
   5136..5160    +  protein_bind   lac operator: The lac repressor binds to the lac operator to inhibit transcription in E. coli. This inhibition can be relieved by adding lactose or isopropyl-β-D-thiogalactopyranoside (IPTG). lac repressor encoded by lacI
   5175..5197    +  RBS            RBS: efficient ribosome binding site from bacteriophage T7 gene 10 (Olins and Rangwala, 1989)
   5215..5234    +  CDS            8xHis (fragment): 8xHis affinity tag
   5256..5276    +  CDS            TEV site: tobacco etch virus (TEV) protease recognition and cleavage site
   5286..5993    +  CDS            mOrange: mOrange is a basic (constitutively fluorescent) orange fluorescent protein published in 2004, derived from Discosoma sp.. It has high acid sensitivity.
   6161..6178    +  CDS            9xHis (fragment): 9xHis affinity tag
   6188..6237    +  CDS            SET1 (fragment): solubility-enhancement tag derived from T7 phage gene 10B
   6245..6292    +  terminator     T7 terminator: transcription terminator for bacteriophage T7 RNA polymerase
>Addgene plasmid #53304 | mOrange pHis-// | depositor full sequence | sequence record 82998 | mOrange pHis-// sequence 6317 bps
TGGCGAATGGG
[124 nt withheld, positions 12-135]
C
[91 nt withheld, positions 137-227]
A
[49 nt withheld, positions 229-277]
CCTTTGACGTTGGAGTCCACGTTCTTT
[37 nt withheld, positions 305-341]
ACCCTATCTCGGTCTATTCTTTTGATTTATAAGGGATTTTGCCGATTTCGGCCTATTGGTTAAAAAATGA
GCTGATTTAACAAAAATTTAACGCGAATTTTAACAAAATATTAACGTTTACAATTTCAGGTGGCACTTTT
CGGGGAAATGTGCGCGGAACCCCTATTTGTTTATTTTTCTAAATACATTCAAATATGTATCCGCTCATGA
GACAATAACCCTGATAAATGCTTCAATAATATTGAAAAAGGAAGAGTATGAGTATTCAACATTTCCGTGT
CGCCCTTATTCCCTTTTTTGCGGCATTTTGCCTTCCTGTTTTTGCTCACCCAGAAACGCTGGTGAAAGTA
AAAGATGCTGAAGATCAGTTGGGTGCACGAGTGGGTTACATCGAACTGGATCTCAACAGCGGTAAGATCC
TTGAGAGTTTTCGCCCCGAAGAACGTTTTCCAATGATGAGCACTTTTAAAGTTCTGCTATGTGGCGCGGT
ATTATCCCGTATTGACGCCGGGCAAGAGCAACTCGGTCGCCGCATACACTATTCTCAGAATGACTTGGTT
GAGTACTCACCAGTCACAGAAAAGCATCTTACGGATGGCATGACAGTAAGAGAATTATGCAGTGCTGCCA
TAACCATGAGTGATAACACTGCGGCCAACTTACTTCTGACAACGATCGGAGGACCGAAGGAGCTAACCGC
TTTTTTGCACAACATGGGGGATCATGTAACTCGCCTTGATCGTTGGGAACCGGAGCTGAATGAAGCCATA
CCAAACGACGAGCGTGACACCACGATGCCTGCAGCAATGGCAACAACGTTGCGCAAACTATTAACTGGCG
AACTACTTACTCTAGCTTCCCGGCAACAATTAATAGACTGGATGGAGGCGGATAAAGTTGCAGGACCACT
TCTGCGCTCGGCCCTTCCGGCTGGCTGGTTTATTGCTGATAAATCTGGAGCCGGTGAGCGTGGGTCTCGC
GGTATCATTGCAGCACTGGGGCCAGATGGTAAGCCCTCCCGTATCGTAGTTATCTACACGACGGGGAGTC
AGGCAACTATGGATGAACGAAATAGACAGATCGCTGAGATAGGTGCCTCACTGATTAAGCATTGGTAACT
GTCAGACCAAGTTTACTCATATATACTTTAGATTGATTTAAAACTTCATTTTTAATTTAAAAGGATCTAG
GTGAAGATCCTTTTTGATAATCTCATGACCAAAATCCCTTAACGTGAGTTTTCGTTCCACTGAGCGTCAG
ACCCCGTAGAAAAGATCAAAGGATCTTCTTGAGATCCTTTTTTTCTGCGCGTAATCTGCTGCTTGCAAAC
AAAAAAACCACCGCTACCAGCGGTGGTTTGTTTGCCGGATCAAGAGCTACCAACTCTTTTTCCGAAGGTA
ACTGGCTTCAGCAGAGCGCAGATACCAAATACTGTCCTTCTAGTGTAGCCGTAGTTAGGCCACCACTTCA
AGAACTCTGTAGCACCGCCTACATACCTCGCTCTGCTAATCCTGTTACCAGTGGCTGCTGCCAGTGGCGA
TAAGTCGTGTCTTACCGGGTTGGACTCAAGACGATAGTTACCGGATAAGGCGCAGCGGTCGGGCTGAACG
GGGGGTTCGTGCACACAGCCCAGCTTGGAGCGAACGACCTACACCGAACTGAGATACCTACAGCGTGAGC
TATGAGAAAGCGCCACGCTTCCCGAAGGGAGAAAGGCGGACAGGTATCCGGTAAGCGGCAGGGTCGGAAC
AGGAGAGCGCACGAGGGAGCTTCCAGGGGGAAACGCCTGGTATCTTTATAGTCCTGTCGGGTTTCGCCAC
CTCTGACTTGAGCGTCGATTTTTGTGATGCTCGTCAGGGGGGCGGAGCCTATGGAAAAACGCCAGCAACG
CGGCCTTTTTACGGTTCCTGGCCTTTTGCTGGCCTTTTGCTCACATGTTCTTTCCTGCGTTATCCCCTGA
TTCTGTGGATAACCGTATTACCGCCTTTGAGTGAGCTGATACCGCTCGCCGCAGCCGAACGACCGAGCGC
AGCGAGTCAGTGAGCGAGGAAGCGGAAGAGCGCCTGATGCGGTATTTTCTCCTTACGCATCTGTGCGGTA
TTTCACACCGCATATATGGTGCACTCTCAGTACAATCTGCTCTGATGCCGCATAGTTAAGCCAGTATACA
CTCCGCTATCGCTACGTGACTGGGTCATGGCTGCGCCCCGACACCCGCCAACACCCGCTGACGCGCCCTG
ACGGGCTTGTCTGCTCCCGGCATCCGCTTACAGACAAGCTGTGACCGTCTCCGGGAGCTGCATGTGTCAG
AGGTTTTCACCGTCATCACCGAAACGCGCGAGGCAGCTGCGGTAAAGCTCATCAGCGTGGTCGTGAAGCG
ATTCACAGATGTCTGCCTGTTCATCCGCGTCCAGCTCGTTGAGTTTCTCCAGAAGCGTTAATGTCTGGCT
TCTGATAAAGCGGGCCATGTTAAGGGCGGTTTTTTCCTGTTTGGTCACTGATGCCTCCGTGTAAGGGGGA
TTTCTGTTCATGGGGGTAATGATACCGATGAAACGAGAGAGGATGCTCACGATACGGGTTACTGATGATG
AACATGCCCGGTTACTGGAACGTTGTGAGGGTAAACAACTGGCGGTATGGATGCGGCGGGACCAGAGAAA
AATCACTCAGGGTCAATGCCAGCGCTTCGTTAATACAGATGTAGGTGTTCCACAGGGTAGCCAGCAGCAT
CCTGCGATGCAGATCCGGAACATAATGGTGCAGGGCGCTGACTTCCGCGTTTCCAGACTTTACGAAACAC
GGAAACCGAAGACCATTCATGTTGTTGCTCAGGTCGCAGACGTTTTGCAGCAGCAGTCGCTTCACGTTCG
CTCGCGTATCGGTGATTCATTCTGCTAACCAGTAAGGCAACCCCGCCAGCCTAGCCGGGTCCTCAACGAC
AGGAGCACGATCATGCGCACCCGTGGGGCCGCCATGCCGGCGATAATGGCCTGCTTCTCGCCGAAACGTT
TGGTGGCGGGACCAGTGACGAAGGCTTGAGCGAGGGCGTGCAAGATTCCGAATACCGCAAGCGACAGGCC
GATCATCGTCGCGCTCCAGCGAAAGCGGTCCTCGCCGAAAATGACCCAGAGCGCTGCCGGCACCTGTCCT
ACGAGTTGCATGATAAAGAAGACAGTCATAAGTGCGGCGACGATAGTCATGCCCCGCGCCCACCGGAAGG
AGCTGACTGGGTTGAAGGCTCTCAAGGGCATCGGTCGAGATCCCGGTGCCTAATGAGTGAGCTAACTTAC
ATTAATTGCGTTGCGCTCACTGCCCGCTTTCCAGTCGGGAAACCTGTCGTGCCAGCTGCATTAATGAATC
GGCCAACGCGCGGGGAGAGGCGGTTTGCGTATTGGGCGCCAGGGTGGTTTTTCTTTTCACCAGTGAGACG
GGCAACAGCTGATTGCCCTTCACCGCCTGGCCCTGAGAGAGTTGCAGCAAGCGGTCCACGCTGGTTTGCC
CCAGCAGGCGAAAATCCTGTTTGATGGTGGTTAACGGCGGGATATAACATGAGCTGTCTTCGGTATCGTC
GTATCCCACTACCGAGATATCCGCACCAACGCGCAGCCCGGACTCGGTAATGGCGCGCATTGCGCCCAGC
GCCATCTGATCGTTGGCAACCAGCATCGCAGTGGGAACGATGCCCTCATTCAGCATTTGCATGGTTTGTT
GAAAACCGGACATGGCACTCCAGTCGCCTTCCCGTTCCGCTATCGGCTGAATTTGATTGCGAGTGAGATA
TTTATGCCAGCCAGCCAGACGCAGACGCGCCGAGACAGAACTTAATGGGCCCGCTAACAGCGCGATTTGC
TGGTGACCCAATGCGACCAGATGCTCCACGCCCAGTCGCGTACCGTCTTCATGGGAGAAAATAATACTGT
TGATGGGTGTCTGGTCAGAGACATCAAGAAATAACGCCGGAACATTAGTGCAGGCAGCTTCCACAGCAAT
GGCATCCTGGTCATCCAGCGGATAGTTAATGATCAGCCCACTGACGCGTTGCGCGAGAAGATTGTGCACC
GCCGCTTTACAGGCTTCGACGCCGCTTCGTTCTACCATCGACACCACCACGCTGGCACCCAGTTGATCGG
CGCGAGATTTAATCGCCGCGACAATTTGCGACGGCGCGTGCAGGGCCAGACTGGAGGTGGCAACGCCAAT
CAGCAACGACTGTTTGCCCGCCAGTTGTTGTGCCACGCGGTTGGGAATGTAATTCAGCTCCGCCATCGCC
GCTTCCACTTTTTCCCGCGTTTTCGCAGAAACGTGGCTGGCCTGGTTCACCACGCGGGAAACGGTCTGAT
AAGAGACACCGGCATACTCTGCGACATCGTATAACGTTACTGGTTTCACATTCACCACCCTGAATTGACT
CTCTTCCGGGCGCTATCATGCCATACCGCGAAAGGTTTTGCGCCATTCGATGGTGTCCGGGATCTCGACG
CTCTCCCTTATGCGACTCCTGCATTAGGAAGCAGCCCAGTAGTAGGTTGAGGCCGTTGAGCACCGCCGCC
GCAAGGAATGGTGCATGCAAGGAGATGGCGCCCAACAGTCCCCCGGCCACGGGGCCTGCCACCATACCCA
CGCCGAAACAAGCGCTCATGAGCCCGAAGTGGCGAGCCCGATCTTCCCCATCGGTGATGTCGGCGATATA
GGCGCCAGCAACCGCACCTGTGGCGCCGGTGATGCCGGCCACGATGCGTCCGGCGTAGAGGATCGAGATC
TCGATCCCGCGAAATTAATACGACTCACTATAGGGGAATTGTGAGCGGATAACAATTCCCCTCTAGAAAT
AATTTTGTTTAACTTTAAGAAGGAGATATACATATGTCGTACTACCATCACCATCACCATCACGATTACG
ATATCCCAACGACCGAAAACCTGTATTTTCAGGGCGCCATGGATCTGGTGAGCAAGGGCGAGGAGAATAA
CATGGCCATCATCAAGGAGTTCATGCGCTTCAAGGTGCGCATGGAGGGCTCCGTGAACGGCCACGAGTTC
GAGATCGAGGGCGAGGGCGAGGGCCGCCCCTACGAGGGCTTTCAGACCGCTAAGCTGAAGGTGACCAAGG
GTGGCCCCCTGCCCTTCGCCTGGGACATCCTGTCCCCTCAGTTCACCTACGGCTCCAAGGCCTACGTGAA
GCACCCCGCCGACATCCCCGACTACTTCAAGCTGTCCTTCCCCGAGGGCTTCAAGTGGGAGCGCGTGATG
AACTTCGAGGACGGCGGCGTGGTGACCGTGACCCAGGACTCCTCCCTCCAGGACGGCGAGTTCATCTACA
AGGTGAAGCTGCGCGGCACCAACTTCCCCTCCGACGGCCCCGTAATGCAGAAGAAGACCATGGGCTGGGA
GGCCTCCTCCGAGCGGATGTACCCCGAGGACGGCGCCCTGAAGGGCGAGATCAAGATGAGGCTGAAGCTG
AAGGACGGCGGCCACTACACCTCCGAGGTCAAGACCACCTACAAGGCCAAGAAGCCCGTGCAGCTGCCCG
GCGCCTACATCGTCGGCATCAAGTTGGACATCACCTCCCACAACGAGGACTACACCATCGTGGAACAGTA
CGAACGCGCCGAGGGCCGCCACTCCACCGGCGGCATGGACGAGCTGTACAAGGGTGGATCAGGTGGAGGC
GGATCAGGTGGAGGCGGATCAGGAGGTGGAGGTTCGTCGGATCCGGAATTCAAAGGCCTACGTCGACGAG
CTCAACTAGTGCGGCCGCTTTCGAATCTAGAGCCTGCAGTCTCGAGGCATGCGGTACCAAGCTTGCGGCC
GCACTCGAGCACCACCACCACCACCACTGAGATCCGGCTGCTAACAAAGCCCGAAAGGAAGCTGAGTTGG
CTGCTGCCACCGCTGAGCAATAACTAGCATAACCCCTTGGGGCCTCTAAACGGGTCTTGAGGGGTTTTTT
GCTGAAAGGAGGAACTATATCCGGAT
