>Addgene plasmid #53304 | mOrange pHis-// | addgene partial sequence | sequence record 87583 | LacI-R 5'-GGCATACTCTGCGACATCGT-3'
TGACTCTCTTCCGGGCGCTATCATGCCATACCGCGAAAGGTTTTGCGCCATTCGATGGTGTCCGGGATCT
CGACGCTCTCCCTTATGCGACTCCTGCATTAGGAAGCAGCCCAGTAGTAGGTTGAGGCCGTTGAGCACCG
CCGCCGCAAGGAATGGTGCATGCAAGGAGATGGCGCCCAACAGTCCCCCGGCCACGGGGCCTGCCACCAT
ACCCACGCCGAAACAAGCGCTCATGAGCCCGAAGTGGCGAGCCCGATCTTCCCCATCGGTGATGTCGGCG
ATATAGGCGCCAGCAACCGCACCTGTGGCGCCGGTGATGCCGGCCACGATGCGTCCGGCGTAGAGGATCG
AGATCTCGATCCCGCGAAATTAATACGACTCACTATAGGGGAATTGTGAGCGGATAACAATTCCCCTCTA
GAAATAATTTTGTTTAACTTTAAGAAGGAGATATACATATGTCGTACTACCATCACCATCACCATCACGA
TTACGATATCCCAACGACCGAAAACCTGTATTTTCAGGGCGCCATGGATCTGGTGAGCAAGGGCGAGGAG
AATAACATGGCCATCATCAAGGAGTTCATGCGCTTCAAGGTGCGCATGGAGGGCTCCGTGAACGGCCACG
AGTTCGAGATCGAGGGCGAGGGCGAGGGCCGCCCCTACGAGGGCTTTCAGACCGCTAAGCTGAAGGTGAC
CAAGGGTGGCCCCCTGCCCTTCGCCTGGGACATCCTGTCCCCTCAGTTCACCTACGGCTCCAAGGCCTAC
GTGAAGCACCCCGCCGACATCCCCGACTACTTCAAGCTGTCCTTCCCCGAGGGCTTCAAGTGGGAGCGCG
TGATGAACTTCGAGGACGGCGGCGTGGTGACCGTGACCC
