>Addgene plasmid #53304 | mOrange pHis-// | addgene partial sequence | sequence record 87597 | pK03-R 5'-TTAATGCGCCGCTACAGGGCG-3'
AAAAACCCCTCAAGACCCGTTTAGAGGCCCCAAGGGGTTATGCTAGTTATTGCTCAGCGGTGGCAGCAGC
CAACTCAGCTTCCTTTCGGGCTTTGTTAGCAGCCGGATCTCAGTGGTGGTGGTGGTGGTGCTCGAGTGCG
GCCGCAAGCTTGGTACCGCATGCCTCGAGACTGCAGGCTCTAGATTCGAAAGCGGCCGCACTAGTTGAGC
TCGTCGACGTAGGCCTTTGAATTCCGGATCCGACGAACCTCCACCTCCTGATCCGCCTCCACCTGATCCG
CCTCCACCTGATCCACCCTTGTACAGCTCGTCCATGCCGCCGGTGGAGTGGCGGCCCTCGGCGCGTTCGT
ACTGTTCCACGATGGTGTAGTCCTCGTTGTGGGAGGTGATGTCCAACTTGATGCCGACGATGTAGGCGCC
GGGCAGCTGCACGGGCTTCTTGGCCTTGTAGGTGGTCTTGACCTCGGAGGTGTAGTGGCCGCCGTCCTTC
AGCTTCAGCCTCATCTTGATCTCGCCCTTCAGGGCGCCGTCCTCGGGGTACATCCGCTCGGAGGAGGCCT
CCCAGCCCATGGTCTTCTTCTGCATTACGGGGCCGTCGGAGGGGAAGTTGGTGCCGCGCAGCTTCACCTT
GTAGATGAACTCGCCGTCCTGGAGGGAGGAGTCCTGGGTCACGGTCACCACGCCGCC
